>Addgene plasmid #184626 | pCW57.1 KBTBD4 R313PRR | addgene full sequence | sequence record 363382 | Addgene NGS Result
AATTCTCGACCTCGAGACAAATGGCAGTATTCATCCACAATTTTAAAAGAAAAGGGGGGATTGGGGGGTA
CAGTGCAGGGGAAAGAATAGTAGACATAATAGCAACAGACATACAAACTAAAGAATTACAAAAACAAATT
ACAAAAATTCAAAATTTTCGGGTTTATTACAGGGACAGCAGAGATCCACTTTGGCCGCGAATCGATATGT
CGAGTTTACTCCCTATCAGTGATAGAGAACGTATGTCGAGTTTACTCCCTATCAGTGATAGAGAACGATG
TCGAGTTTACTCCCTATCAGTGATAGAGAACGTATGTCGAGTTTACTCCCTATCAGTGATAGAGAACGTA
TGTCGAGTTTACTCCCTATCAGTGATAGAGAACGTATGTCGAGTTTATCCCTATCAGTGATAGAGAACGT
ATGTCGAGTTTACTCCCTATCAGTGATAGAGAACGTATGTCGAGGTAGGCGTGTACGGTGGGAGGCCTAT
ATAAGCAGAGCTCGTTTAGTGAACCGTCAGATCGCCTGGAGAATTGGCTAGCATCAACAAGTTTGTACAA
AAAAGCAGGCTCTTTAAAGGAACCAATTCAGTCGACTGGATCCATGGACTACAAAGACGATGACGACAAG
GAATCACCAGAGGAGCCTGGAGCATCCATGGATGAGAACTACTTTGTGAACTACACTTTCAAAGATCGGT
CACATTCAGGCCGTGTGGCTCAAGGCATCATGAAACTGTGTCTAGAGGAGGAGCTCTTTGCTGATGTCAC
CATTTCGGTGGAAGGCCGGGAGTTTCAGCTCCATCGGCTGGTCCTCTCAGCTCAGAGCTGCTTCTTCCGA
TCCATGTTCACTTCCAACCTGAAGGAGGCCCACAACCGGGTGATTGTGCTGCAGGATGTCAGCGAGTCTG
TTTTCCAGCTCCTGGTTGATTATATCTACCATGGGACTGTGAAACTTCGAGCTGAGGAGTTGCAGGAAAT
TTATGAGGTGTCAGACATGTATCAGCTGACATCTCTCTTTGAGGAATGCTCTCGGTTTTTGGCCCGCACA
GTGCAAGTGGGAAACTGCCTTCAGGTGATGTGGCTGGCAGATCGGCACAGTGATCCTGAGCTCTATACGG
CTGCCAAGCACTGTGCCAAGACCCACCTGGCCCAGCTGCAGAATACAGAGGAATTTCTCCACTTGCCCCA
CCGCTTACTCACAGATATCATCTCGGATGGAGTTCCGTGTTCTCAGAACCCAACAGAGGCAATAGAAGCC
TGGATCAACTTTAATAAAGAGGAAAGAGAGGCTTTTGCAGAGTCACTCAGGACAAGCTTGAAGGAAATTG
GGGAGAATGTGCACATTTACCTGATTGGGAAAGAGTCATCTCGTACCCACTCGTTGGCTGTGTCCTTGCA
CTGTGCAGAAGATGACTCCATCAGTGTAAGTGGCCAAAACAGTTTGTGCCACCAGATCACTGCGGCCTGC
AAGCATGGTGGAGACTTGTATGTGGTGGGAGGGTCCATCCCACGGCCACGGCGCATGTGGAAGTGCAACA
ATGCCACCGTTGACTGGGAGTGGTGTGCTCCTTTGCCTCGGGACCGGCTCCAGCACACCCTGGTGTCTGT
GCCCGGGAAAGATGCCATATATTCACTGGGTGGCAAGACACTGCAAGATACCCTCTCCAACGCAGTCATT
TATTATCGCGTAGGTGATAATGTGTGGACAGAGACAACTCAGCTAGAGGTGGCTGTGTCAGGGGCTGCTG
GTGCCAACCTCAACGGGATCATCTACTTACTAGGGGGGGAGGAGAATGATCTGGACTTCTTTACCAAACC
TTCCCGACTCATCCAGTGCTTTGACACAGAGACAGACAAATGCCATGTGAAGCCCTATGTGCTGCCCTTT
GCAGGCCGCATGCACGCAGCTGTGCATAAAGATCTGGTGTTCATCGTGGCTGAAGGGGACTCCCTGGTGT
GCTACAATCCCTTGCTAGACAGCTTCACCCGGCTTTGCCTTCCTGAGGCCTGGAGCTCTGCCCCATCCCT
CTGGAAGATTGCCAGCTGTAACGGGAGCATCTATGTCTTCCGGGACCGATATAAAAAGGGGGATGCCAAC
ACCTACAAGCTTGACCCTGCCACTTCAGCCGTAACTGTCACAAGAGGTATTAAGGTGCTGCTTACCAATT
TGCAGTTTGTGTTGGCCTAAGAATTCGCGGCCGCACTCGAGATATCTAGACCCAGCTTTCTTGTACAAAG
TGGTTTAGTAATGAACCGGTCCACCACCACCACCACCACTAAGGATCCGGGGTTGGGGTTGCGCCTTTTC
CAAGGCAGCCCTGGGTTTGCGCAGGGACGCGGCTGCTCTGGGCGTGGTTCCGGGAAACGCAGCGGCGCCG
ACCCTGGGTCTCGCACATTCTTCACGTCCGTTCGCAGCGTCACCCGGATCTTCGCCGCTACCCTTGTGGG
CCCCCCGGCGACGCTTCCTGCTCCGCCCCTAAGTCGGGAAGGTTCCTTGCGGTTCGCGGCGTGCCGGACG
TGACAAACGGAAGCCGCACGTCTCACTAGTACCCTCGCAGACGGACAGCGCCAGGGAGCAATGGCAGCGC
GCCGACCGCGATGGGCTGTGGCCAATAGCGGCTGCTCAGCAGGGCGCGCCGAGAGCAGCGGCCGGGAAGG
GGCGGTGCGGGAGGCGGGGTGTGGGGCGGTAGTGTGGGCCCTGTTCCTGCCCGCGCGGTGTTCCGCATTC
TGCAAGCCTCCGGAGCGCACGTCGGCAGTCGGCTCCCTCGTTGACCGAATCACCGACCTCTCTCCCCAGC
AATTCACCATGACCGAGTACAAGCCCACGGTGCGCCTCGCCACCCGCGACGACGTCCCCAGGGCCGTACG
CACCCTCGCCGCCGCGTTCGCCGACTACCCCGCCACGCGCCACACCGTCGATCCGGACCGCCACATCGAG
CGGGTCACCGAGCTGCAAGAACTCTTCCTCACGCGCGTCGGGCTCGACATCGGCAAGGTGTGGGTCGCGG
ACGACGGCGCCGCGGTGGCGGTCTGGACCACGCCGGAGAGCGTCGAAGCGGGGGCGGTGTTCGCCGAGAT
CGGCCCGCGCATGGCCGAGTTGAGCGGTTCCCGGCTGGCCGCGCAGCAACAGATGGAAGGCCTCCTGGCG
CCGCACCGGCCCAAGGAGCCCGCGTGGTTCCTGGCCACCGTCGGCGTCTCGCCCGACCACCAGGGCAAGG
GTCTGGGCAGCGCCGTCGTGCTCCCCGGAGTGGAGGCGGCCGAGCGCGCCGGGGTGCCCGCCTTCCTGGA
GACCTCCGCGCCCCGCAACCTCCCCTTCTACGAGCGGCTCGGCTTCACCGTCACCGCCGACGTCGAGGTG
CCCGAAGGACCGCGCACCTGGTGCATGACCCGCAAGCCCGGTGCCGAAGGTAGAGGTTCTCTCCTCACTT
GTGGTGATGTTGAAGAAAACCCTGGTCCAATGTCTAGACTGGACAAGAGCAAAGTCATAAACGGAGCTCT
GGAATTACTCAATGGTGTCGGTATCGAAGGCCTGACGACAAGGAAACTCGCTCAAAAGCTGGGAGTTGAG
CAGCCTACCCTGTACTGGCACGTGAAGAACAAGCGGGCCCTGCTCGATGCCCTGCCAATCGAGATGCTGG
ACAGGCATCATACCCACTTCTGCCCCCTGGAAGGCGAGTCATGGCAAGACTTTCTGCGGAACAACGCCAA
GTCATACCGCTGTGCTCTCCTCTCACATCGCGACGGGGCTAAAGTGCATCTCGGCACCCGCCCAACAGAG
AAACAGTACGAAACCCTGGAAAATCAGCTCGCGTTCCTGTGTCAGCAAGGCTTCTCCCTGGAGAACGCAC
TGTACGCTCTGTCCGCCGTGGGCCACTTTACACTGGGCTGCGTATTGGAGGAACAGGAGCATCAAGTAGC
AAAAGAGGAAAGAGAGACACCTACCACCGATTCTATGCCCCCACTTCTGAGACAAGCAATTGAGCTGTTC
GACCGGCAGGGAGCCGAACCTGCCTTCCTTTTCGGCCTGGAACTAATCATATGTGGCCTGGAGAAACAGC
TAAAGTGCGAAAGCGGCGGGCCGACCGACGCCCTTGACGATTTTGACTTAGACATGCTCCCAGCCGATGC
CCTTGACGACTTTGACCTTGATATGCTGCCTGCTGACGCTCTTGACGATTTTGACCTTGACATGCTCCCC
GGGTAACTAAGTAAGGATCGATCCAAGATATCGTATTCTTAACTATGTTGCTCCTTTTACGCTATGTGGA
TACGCTGCTTTAATGCCTTTGTATCATGCTATTGCTTCCCGTATGGCTTTCATTTTCTCCTCCTTGTATA
AATCCTGGTTGCTGTCTCTTTATGAGGAGTTGTGGCCCGTTGTCAGGCAACGTGGCGTGGTGTGCACTGT
GTTTGCTGACGCAACCCCCACTGGTTGGGGCATTGCCACCACCTGTCAGCTCCTTTCCGGGACTTTCGCT
TTCCCCCTCCCTATTGCCACGGCGGAACTCATCGCCGCCTGCCTTGCCCGCTGCTGGACAGGGGCTCGGC
TGTTGGGCACTGACAATTCCGTGGTGTTGTCGGGGAAGCTGACGTCCTTTCCATGGCTGCTCGCCTGTGT
TGCCACCTGGATTCTGCGCGGGACGTCCTTCTGCTACGTCCCTTCGGCCCTCAATCCAGCGGACCTTCCT
TCCCGCGGCCTGCTGCCGGCTCTGCGGCCTCTTCCGCGTCTTCGCCTTCGCCCTCAGACGAGTCGGATCT
CCCTTTGGGCCGCCTCCCCGCCTGTTTCGCCTCGGCGTCCGGACTAGAGGTACCTTTAAGACCAATGACT
TACAAGGCAGCTGTAGATCTTAGCCACTTTTTAAAAGAAAAGGGGGGACTGGAAGGGCTAATTCACTCCC
AACGAAGACAAGATCTGCTTTTTGCTTGTACTGGGTCTCTCTGGTTAGACCAGATCTGAGCCTGGGAGCT
CTCTGGCTAACTAGGGAACCCACTGCTTAAGCCTCAATAAAGCTTGCCTTGAGTGCTTCAAGTAGTGTGT
GCCCGTCTGTTGTGTGACTCTGGTAACTAGAGATCCCTCAGACCCTTTTAGTCAGTGTGGAAAATCTCTA
GCAGTAGTAGTTCATGTCATCTTATTATTCAGTATTTATAACTTGCAAAGAAATGAATATCAGAGAGTGA
GAGGAACTTGTTTATTGCAGCTTATAATGGTTACAAATAAAGCAATAGCATCACAAATTTCACAAATAAA
GCATTTTTTTCACTGCATTCTAGTTGTGGTTTGTCCAAACTCATCAATGTATCTTATCATGTCTGGCTCT
AGCTATCCCGCCCCTAACTCCGCCCATCCCGCCCCTAACTCCGCCCAGTTCCGCCCATTCTCCGCCCCAT
GGCTGACTAATTTTTTTTATTTATGCAGAGGCCGAGGCCGCCTCGGCCTCTGAGCTATTCCAGAAGTAGT
GAGGAGGCTTTTTTGGAGGCCTTTCAAATATGTATCCGCTCATGAGACAATAACCCTGATAAATGCTTCA
ATAATATTGAAAAAGGAAGAGTATGAGTATTCAACATTTCCGTGTCGCCCTTATTCCCTTTTTTGCGGCA
TTTTGCCTTCCTGTTTTTGCTCACCCAGAAACGCTGGTGAAAGTAAAAGATGCTGAAGATCAGTTGGGTG
CACGAGTGGGTTACATCGAACTGGATCTCAACAGCGGTAAGATCCTTGAGAGTTTTCGCCCCGAAGAACG
TTTTCCAATGATGAGCACTTTTAAAGTTCTGCTATGTGGCGCGGTATTATCCCGTATTGACGCCGGGCAA
GAGCAACTCGGTCGCCGCATACACTATTCTCAGAATGACTTGGTTGAGTACTCACCAGTCACAGAAAAGC
ATCTTACGGATGGCATGACAGTAAGAGAATTATGCAGTGCTGCCATAACCATGAGTGATAACACTGCGGC
CAACTTACTTCTGACAACGATCGGAGGACCGAAGGAGCTAACCGCTTTTTTGCACAACATGGGGGATCAT
GTAACTCGCCTTGATCGTTGGGAACCGGAGCTGAATGAAGCCATACCAAACGACGAGCGTGACACCACGA
TGCCTGTAGCAATGGCAACAACGTTGCGCAAACTATTAACTGGCGAACTACTTACTCTAGCTTCCCGGCA
ACAATTAATAGACTGGATGGAGGCGGATAAAGTTGCAGGACCACTTCTGCGCTCGGCCCTTCCGGCTGGC
TGGTTTATTGCTGATAAATCTGGAGCCGGTGAGCGTGGGTCTCGCGGTATCATTGCAGCACTGGGGCCAG
ATGGTAAGCCCTCCCGTATCGTAGTTATCTACACGACGGGGAGTCAGGCAACTATGGATGAACGAAATAG
ACAGATCGCTGAGATAGGTGCCTCACTGATTAAGCATTGGTAACTGTCAGACCAAGTTTACTCATATATA
CTTTAGATTGATTTAAAACTTCATTTTTAATTTAAAAGGATCTAGGTGAAGATCCTTTTTGATAATCTCA
TGACCAAAATCCCTTAACGTGAGTTTTCGTTCCACTGAGCGTCAGACCCCGTAGAAAAGATCAAAGGATC
TTCTTGAGATCCTTTTTTTCTGCGCGTAATCTGCTGCTTGCAAACAAAAAAACCACCGCTACCAGCGGTG
GTTTGTTTGCCGGATCAAGAGCTACCAACTCTTTTTCCGAAGGTAACTGGCTTCAGCAGAGCGCAGATAC
CAAATACTGTTCTTCTAGTGTAGCCGTAGTTAGGCCACCACTTCAAGAACTCTGTAGCACCGCCTACATA
CCTCGCTCTGCTAATCCTGTTACCAGTGGCTGCTGCCAGTGGCGATAAGTCGTGTCTTACCGGGTTGGAC
TCAAGACGATAGTTACCGGATAAGGCGCAGCGGTCGGGCTGAACGGGGGGTTCGTGCACACAGCCCAGCT
TGGAGCGAACGACCTACACCGAACTGAGATACCTACAGCGTGAGCTATGAGAAAGCGCCACGCTTCCCGA
AGGGAGAAAGGCGGACAGGTATCCGGTAAGCGGCAGGGTCGGAACAGGAGAGCGCACGAGGGAGCTTCCA
GGGGGAAACGCCTGGTATCTTTATAGTCCTGTCGGGTTTCGCCACCTCTGACTTGAGCGTCGATTTTTGT
GATGCTCGTCAGGGGGGCGGAGCCTATGGAAAAACGCCAGCAACGCGGCCTTTTTACGGTTCCTGGCCTT
TTGCTGGCCTTTTGCTCACATGTTCTTTCCTGCGTTATCCCCTGATTCTGTGGATAACCGTATTACCGCC
TTTGAGTGAGCTGATACCGCTCGCCGCAGCCGAACGACCGAGCGCAGCGAGTCAGTGAGCGAGGAAGCGG
AAGAGCGCCCAATACGCAAACCGCCTCTCCCCGCGCGTTGGCCGATTCATTAATGCAGCTGGCACGACAG
GTTTCCCGACTGGAAAGCGGGCAGTGAGCGCAACGCAATTAATGTGAGTTAGCTCACTCATTAGGCACCC
CAGGCTTTACACTTTATGCTTCCGGCTCGTATGTTGTGTGGAATTGTGAGCGGATAACAATTTCACACAG
GAAACAGCTATGACCATGATTACGCCAAGCGCGCAATTAACCCTCACTAAAGGGAACAAAAGCTGGAGCT
GCAAGCTTAATGTAGTCTTATGCAATACTCTTGTAGTCTTGCAACATGGTAACGATGAGTTAGCAACATG
CCTTACAAGGAGAGAAAAAGCACCGTGCATGCCGATTGGTGGAAGTAAGGTGGTACGATCGTGCCTTATT
AGGAAGGCAACAGACGGGTCTGACATGGATTGGACGAACCACTGAATTGCCGCATTGCAGAGATATTGTA
TTTAAGTGCCTAGCTCGATACATAAACGGGTCTCTCTGGTTAGACCAGATCTGAGCCTGGGAGCTCTCTG
GCTAACTAGGGAACCCACTGCTTAAGCCTCAATAAAGCTTGCCTTGAGTGCTTCAAGTAGTGTGTGCCCG
TCTGTTGTGTGACTCTGGTAACTAGAGATCCCTCAGACCCTTTTAGTCAGTGTGGAAAATCTCTAGCAGT
GGCGCCCGAACAGGGACTTGAAAGCGAAAGGGAAACCAGAGGAGCTCTCTCGACGCAGGACTCGGCTTGC
TGAAGCGCGCACGGCAAGAGGCGAGGGGCGGCGACTGGTGAGTACGCCAAAAATTTTGACTAGCGGAGGC
TAGAAGGAGAGAGATGGGTGCGAGAGCGTCAGTATTAAGCGGGGGAGAATTAGATCGCGATGGGAAAAAA
TTCGGTTAAGGCCAGGGGGAAAGAAAAAATATAAATTAAAACATATAGTATGGGCAAGCAGGGAGCTAGA
ACGATTCGCAGTTAATCCTGGCCTGTTAGAAACATCAGAAGGCTGTAGACAAATACTGGGACAGCTACAA
CCATCCCTTCAGACAGGATCAGAAGAACTTAGATCATTATATAATACAGTAGCAACCCTCTATTGTGTGC
ATCAAAGGATAGAGATAAAAGACACCAAGGAAGCTTTAGACAAGATAGAGGAAGAGCAAAACAAAAGTAA
GACCACCGCACAGCAAGCGGCCGCTGATCTTCAGACCTGGAGGAGGAGATATGAGGGACAATTGGAGAAG
TGAATTATATAAATATAAAGTAGTAAAAATTGAACCATTAGGAGTAGCACCCACCAAGGCAAAGAGAAGA
GTGGTGCAGAGAGAAAAAAGAGCAGTGGGAATAGGAGCTTTGTTCCTTGGGTTCTTGGGAGCAGCAGGAA
GCACTATGGGCGCAGCGTCAATGACGCTGACGGTACAGGCCAGACAATTATTGTCTGGTATAGTGCAGCA
GCAGAACAATTTGCTGAGGGCTATTGAGGCGCAACAGCATCTGTTGCAACTCACAGTCTGGGGCATCAAG
CAGCTCCAGGCAAGAATCCTGGCTGTGGAAAGATACCTAAAGGATCAACAGCTCCTGGGGATTTGGGGTT
GCTCTGGAAAACTCATTTGCACCACTGCTGTGCCTTGGAATGCTAGTTGGAGTAATAAATCTCTGGAACA
GATTTGGAATCACACGACCTGGATGGAGTGGGACAGAGAAATTAACAATTACACAAGCTTAATACACTCC
TTAATTGAAGAATCGCAAAACCAGCAAGAAAAGAATGAACAAGAATTATTGGAATTAGATAAATGGGCAA
GTTTGTGGAATTGGTTTAACATAACAAATTGGCTGTGGTATATAAAATTATTCATAATGATAGTAGGAGG
CTTGGTAGGTTTAAGAATAGTTTTTGCTGTACTTTCTATAGTGAATAGAGTTAGGCAGGGATATTCACCA
TTATCGTTTCAGACCCACCTCCCAACCCCGAGGGGAC
Features (pLannotate 1.2.2; 30 found; start..end, strand, type, name):
     41..158     +  misc_feature   cPPT/CTS: central polypurine tract and central termination sequence of HIV-1
    212..526     +  promoter       tight TRE promoter: Tet-responsive promoter PTight, consisting of seven tet operator sequences followed by the minimal CMV promoter
    547..571     +  protein_bind   attB1: mutant version of attB; recombination site for the Gateway® BP reaction BP Clonase™
    606..626     +  CDS            3xFLAG (fragment): three tandem FLAG® epitope tags
    631..2187    +  CDS            KBTBD4: KBTB4_HUMAN - Also known as BKLHD4. Experimental evidence at protein level: Swiss-Prot protein existence level 1. From Homo sapiens (Human).
   2220..2244    -  protein_bind   attB2: mutant version of attB; recombination site for the Gateway® BP reaction BP Clonase™
   2261..2279    +  CDS            9xHis (fragment): 9xHis affinity tag
   2289..2799    +  promoter       hPGK promoter: human phosphoglycerate kinase 1 promoter
   2809..3405    +  CDS            PuroR (fragment): puromycin N-acetyltransferase; pac from Streptomyces; confers resistance to puromycin
   3460..4157    +  CDS            rtTA3 (fragment): reverse tetracycline transactivator 3 activates expression from Tet-responsive promoters in the presence of doxycycline
   4087..4197    +  CDS            VP48: 3 tandem repeats of the minimal activation domain of herpes simplex virus VP16 (Cheng et al., 2013)
   4233..4781    +  misc_feature   WPRE (fragment): woodchuck hepatitis virus posttranscriptional regulatory element
   4807..4878    +  CDS            nef (fragment): NEF_HV1Z2 - Experimental evidence at protein level: Swiss-Prot protein existence level 1. Extracellular Nef protein targets CD4(+) T-lymphocytes for apoptosis by interacting with CXCR4 surface receptors. From Human immunodeficiency virus type 1 group M subtype D (isolate Z2/CDC-Z34) (HIV-1).
   4880..5113    +  LTR            3' LTR (ΔU3): self-inactivating 3' long terminal repeat (LTR) from HIV-1
   5185..5306    +  polyA_signal   SV40 poly(A) signal: SV40 polyadenylation signal
   5346..5481    +  rep_origin     SV40 ori: SV40 origin of replication
   5489..5552    +  promoter       AmpR promoter: bla
   5553..6413    +  CDS            AmpR: β-lactamase; bla; confers resistance to ampicillin, carbenicillin, and related antibiotics
   6584..7172    +  rep_origin     ori: high-copy-number ColE1/pMB1/pBR322/pUC origin of replication
   7355..7447    +  CDS            lacI (fragment): lac repressor; lacI; The lac repressor binds to the lac operator to inhibit transcription in E. coli. This inhibition can be relieved by adding lactose or isopropyl-β-D-thiogalactopyranoside (IPTG).
   7460..7481    +  protein_bind   CAP binding site: CAP binding activates transcription in the presence of cAMP. E. coli catabolite activator protein
   7496..7526    +  promoter       lac promoter: promoter for the E. coli lac operon
   7534..7550    +  protein_bind   lac operator: The lac repressor binds to the lac operator to inhibit transcription in E. coli. This inhibition can be relieved by adding lactose or isopropyl-β-D-thiogalactopyranoside (IPTG). lac repressor encoded by lacI
   7595..7613    +  promoter       T3 promoter: promoter for bacteriophage T3 RNA polymerase
   7641..7867    +  promoter       RSV promoter: Rous sarcoma virus enhancer/promoter
   7868..8048    +  LTR            5' LTR (truncated): truncated 5' long terminal repeat (LTR) from HIV-1
   8095..8220    +  misc_feature   HIV-1 Ψ: packaging signal of human immunodeficiency virus type 1
   8204..8567    +  CDS            HIV-1 gag (fragment): gag protein from human immunodeficiency virus 1; gag
   8713..8946    +  misc_feature   RRE: The Rev response element (RRE) of HIV-1 allows for Rev-dependent mRNA export from the nucleus to the cytoplasm.
   9323..9347    +  CDS            Rev (fragment): human immunodeficiency virus 1 (HIV-1) Rev protein; rev; enhances nuclear export of unspliced and incompletely spliced viral mRNAs
