[The description below was written by a language model from this plasmid's Addgene catalogue record and pLannotate feature annotations shown in this document.]
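Description:
pCW57.1 KBTBD4 R313PRR is a doxycycline-inducible, all-in-one lentiviral expression plasmid (9,347 nt in the sequenced record) built on the pCW57.1 backbone for use in mammalian cells. In bacteria it is maintained through a high-copy ColE1/pUC-type origin and selected with ampicillin via β-lactamase. The viral portion has a third-generation, self-inactivating layout: an RSV promoter drives a truncated HIV-1 5' LTR, followed by the Ψ packaging signal with a gag fragment, the Rev response element and the cPPT/CTS. A WPRE and a ΔU3 3' LTR close the transfer cassette, with an SV40 polyadenylation signal and SV40 origin downstream. These elements allow the genomic RNA to be packaged when helper functions are supplied in trans, while limiting LTR promoter activity after integration.

The payload is a 1,557 bp human KBTBD4 (Kelch repeat and BTB domain containing 4) coding sequence carrying the R313PRR mutation. It was inserted by Gateway cloning and is flanked by attB1 and attB2 sites. An N-terminal Flag tag sits just upstream; the annotation picks it up as a short fragment of a 3xFLAG match. Expression comes from the tight TRE promoter, seven tet operators fused to a minimal CMV promoter. A separate hPGK promoter drives the puromycin resistance gene followed by an rtTA3-like reverse tetracycline transactivator. Transduced cells can therefore be selected with puromycin and carry the Tet-On activator that switches on the TRE when doxycycline is added. How the two coding sequences are linked is not annotated.

The associated publication concerns medulloblastoma-associated KBTBD4 mutations that confer neomorphic ubiquitylation activity and promote CoREST degradation. The construct therefore suits stable, inducible expression of the tagged mutant for such functional studies.
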