Addgene plasmid #184626: pCW57.1 KBTBD4 R313PRR
Purpose: Doxycycline inducible lentiviral vector for N-terminal Flag tagged KBTBD4 R313PRR expression in mammalian cells
Depositing lab: Vincenzo D'Angiolella. Depositing organization: University of Oxford. Publication: Disease-associated KBTBD4 mutations in medulloblastoma elicit neomorphic ubiquitylation activity to promote CoREST degradation. Chen Z, Ioris RM, Richardson S, Van Ess AN, Vendrell I, Kessler BM, Buffa FM, Busino L, Clifford SC, Bullock AN, D'Angiolella V. Cell Death Differ. 2022 Apr 4. pii: 10.1038/s41418-022-00983-4. doi: 10.1038/s41418-022-00983-4. PubMed 35379950.
Backbone
  Vector backbone: pCW57.1
  Vector type: Mammalian Expression, Lentiviral ; Doxycycline inducible
  Selectable markers: Puromycin
Growth in bacteria
  Bacterial resistance: Ampicillin, 100 μg/mL
  Growth temperature: 37°C
  Growth strain: NEB Stable
  Copy number: Unknown
Gene/Insert
  Gene/Insert name: N-terminal Flag tagged KBTBD4 R313PRR (alt name: Kelch Repeat And BTB Domain Containing 4)
  Species: H. sapiens (human)
  Insert size (bp): 1557
  Mutation: R313PRR
  Entrez Gene: KBTBD4 (a.k.a. BKLHD4, HSPC252)
  Promoter: TRE promoter, Tet ON
  Cloning method: Gateway Cloning
  Sequencing primers: 5′ LNCX (5'-AGCTCGTTTAGTGAACCGTCAGATC-3'); 3′ hPGK Rev - (5'-gaaaaggcgcaaccccaacc-3')
Terms and licenses: Academic/Nonprofit Terms; Industry Terms: Not Available to Industry
How to cite: pCW57.1 KBTBD4 R313PRR was a gift from Vincenzo D'Angiolella (Addgene plasmid # 184626 ; http://n2t.net/addgene:184626 ; RRID:Addgene_184626)
