>Addgene plasmid #184626 | pCW57.1 KBTBD4 R313PRR | depositor partial sequence | sequence record 358118 | sequenced with LNCX primer
CAAGTTTGTACAAAAAAGCAGGCTCTTTAAAGGAACCAATTCAGTCGACTGGATCCATGGACTACAAAGA
CGATGACGACAAGGAATCACCAGAGGAGCCTGGAGCATCCATGGATGAGAACTACTTTGTGAACTACACT
TTCAAAGATCGGTCACATTCAGGCCGTGTGGCTCAAGGCATCATGAAACTGTGTCTAGAGGAGGAGCTCT
TTGCTGATGTCACCATTTCGGTGGAAGGCCGGGAGTTTCAGCTCCATCGGCTGGTCCTCTCAGCTCAGAG
CTGCTTCTTCCGATCCATGTTCACTTCCAACCTGAAGGAGGCCCACAACCGGGTGATTGTGCTGCAGGAT
GTCAGCGAGTCTGTTTTCCAGCTCCTGGTTGATTATATCTACCATGGGACTGTGAAACTTCGAGCTGAGG
AGTTGCAGGAAATTTATGAGGTGTCAGACATGTATCAGCTGACATCTCTCTTTGAGGAATGCTCTCGGTT
TTTGGCCCGCACAGTGCAAGTGGGAAACTGCCTTCAGGTGATGTGGCTGGCAGATCGGCACAGTGATCCT
GAGCTCTATACGGCTGCCAAGCACTGTGCCAAGACCCACCTGGCCCAGCTGCAGAATACAGAGGAATTTC
TCCACTTGCCCCACCGCTTACTCACAGATATCATCTCGGATGGAGTTCCGTGTTCTCAGAACCCAACAGA
GGCAATAGAAGCCTGGATCAACTTTAATAAAGAGGAAAGAGAGGCTTTTGCAGAGTCACTCAGGACAAGC
TTGAAGGAAATTGGGGAGAATGTGCACATTTACCTGATTGGGAAAGAGTCATCTCGTACCCACTCGTTGG
CTGTGTCCTTGCACTGTGCAGAAGATGACTCCATCAGTGTAAGTGGCCAAAACAGTTTGTGCC
