>Addgene plasmid #184626 | pCW57.1 KBTBD4 R313PRR | depositor partial sequence | sequence record 358119 | sequenced with hPGK Rev primer
TCCTTAGTGGTGGTGGTGGTGGTGGACCGGTTCATTACTAAACCACTTTGTACNNKNAANCTGNNWCTAG
ATATCTCGAGTGCGGCCGCGAATTCTTAGGCCAACACAAACTGCAAATTGGTAAGCAGCACCTTAATACC
TCTTGTGACAGTTACGGCTGAAGTGGCAGGGTCAAGCTTGTAGGTGTTGGCATCCCCCTTTTTATATCGG
TCCCGGAAGACATAGATGCTCCCGTTACAGCTGGCAATCTTCCAGAGGGATGGGGCAGAGCTCCAGGCCT
CAGGAAGGCAAAGCCGGGTGAAGCTGTCTAGCAAGGGATTGTAGCACACCAGGGAGTCCCCTTCAGCCAC
GATGAACACCAGATCTTTATGCACAGCTGCGTGCATGCGGCCTGCAAAGGGCAGCACATAGGGCTTCACA
TGGCATTTGTCTGTCTCTGTGTCAAAGCACTGGATGA
